Addgene plasmid #226745: pAG156
Purpose: CRISPRi guide RNA against TOMM20
Depositing lab: Jonathan Weissman. Depositing organization: Whitehead Institute for Biomedical Research. Publication: Triaging of alpha-helical proteins to the mitochondrial outer membrane by distinct chaperone machinery based on substrate topology. Muthukumar G, Stevens TA, Inglis AJ, Esantsi TK, Saunders RA, Schulte F, Voorhees RM, Guna A, Weissman JS. Mol Cell. 2024 Mar 21;84(6):1101-1119.e9. doi: 10.1016/j.molcel.2024.01.028. Epub 2024 Feb 29. PubMed 38428433.
Backbone
  Vector backbone: pCRISPRia-V2
  Vector type: Lentiviral
Growth in bacteria
  Bacterial resistance: Ampicillin, 100 μg/mL
  Growth temperature: 37°C
  Growth strain: NEB Stable
  Copy number: High Copy
Gene/Insert
  Gene/Insert name: TOMM20
  gRNA/shRNA sequence: GCGGCGCAGCTCACACCCGA
  Species: H. sapiens (human)
  Insert size (bp): 20
  Entrez Gene: TOMM20 (a.k.a. MAS20, MOM19, TOM20)
  Cloning method: Restriction Enzyme; 5′ cloning site Unknown (unknown if destroyed); 3′ cloning site Unknown (unknown if destroyed)
Terms and licenses: Academic/Nonprofit Terms; Industry Terms: Not Available to Industry
How to cite: pAG156 was a gift from Jonathan Weissman (Addgene plasmid # 226745 ; http://n2t.net/addgene:226745 ; RRID:Addgene_226745)
