[The description below was written by a language model from this plasmid's Addgene catalogue record and pLannotate feature annotations shown in this document.]
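Description:
pAG156 is a lentiviral single-guide RNA expression plasmid built on the pCRISPRia-V2 backbone, carrying a 20-nt spacer that targets human TOMM20 (also known as TOM20, MAS20 or MOM19) for CRISPR interference. In bacteria it replicates from a high-copy ColE1/pUC-type origin and is selected with ampicillin through the β-lactamase gene.

The viral portion is organised as a typical HIV-1-derived transfer vector. A CMV enhancer/promoter drives a truncated 5' LTR, followed by the Ψ packaging signal with a gag fragment, the Rev response element for Rev-dependent nuclear export of the genomic RNA, and the cPPT/CTS element. A second truncated LTR, preceded by a nef fragment, closes the cassette at the 3' end. Between these elements, the annotation picks up a fragment of the S. pyogenes tracrRNA, corresponding to the constant scaffold of the sgRNA. The promoter driving the guide is not annotated in the feature table, and the record does not state it. Downstream, an EF-1α promoter drives puromycin N-acetyltransferase followed by TagBFP, so transduced cells can be selected with puromycin and tracked or sorted by blue fluorescence. The short gap between the two coding sequences is unannotated, so the nature of the linker is not recorded. A WPRE follows to enhance transcript expression. Two same-orientation loxP sites flank the region spanning the guide scaffold and the marker cassette, which would in principle permit Cre-mediated excision.

The plasmid supplies only the guide, so TOMM20 knockdown requires cells that separately express a dCas9-based repressor. The associated work concerns targeting of alpha-helical proteins to the mitochondrial outer membrane.
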