Features (pLannotate 1.2.2; 23 found; start..end, strand, type, name):
    293..526     +  misc_feature   RRE: The Rev response element (RRE) of HIV-1 allows for Rev-dependent mRNA export from the nucleus to the cytoplasm.
    903..1003    +  CDS            Rev (fragment): human immunodeficiency virus 1 (HIV-1) Rev protein; rev; enhances nuclear export of unspliced and incompletely spliced viral mRNAs
   1053..1170    +  misc_feature   cPPT/CTS: central polypurine tract and central termination sequence of HIV-1
   1423..1456    +  protein_bind   loxP: Cre-mediated recombination occurs in the 8-bp core sequence (GCATACAT). Cre recombinase
   1581..1648    +  misc_RNA       tracrRNA (fragment): trans-activating CRISPR RNA for the Streptococcus pyogenes CRISPR/Cas9 system
   1713..2884    +  promoter       EF-1α promoter: strong constitutive promoter for human elongation factor EF-1α
   2896..3492    +  CDS            PuroR: puromycin N-acetyltransferase; pac from Streptomyces alboniger; confers resistance to puromycin
   3568..4266    +  CDS            TagBFP: monomeric blue fluorescent protein mammalian codon-optimized
   4286..4319    +  protein_bind   loxP: Cre-mediated recombination occurs in the 8-bp core sequence (GCATACAT). Cre recombinase
   4352..4375    +  misc_feature   MCS (fragment): pBluescript multiple cloning site
   4375..4963    +  misc_feature   WPRE: woodchuck hepatitis virus posttranscriptional regulatory element
   4964..4983    +  misc_feature   MCS (fragment): pBluescript multiple cloning site
   4985..5485    +  CDS            nef (fragment): NEF_HV1LA - Experimental evidence at protein level: Swiss-Prot protein existence level 1. Extracellular Nef protein targets CD4(+) T-lymphocytes for apoptosis by interacting with CXCR4 surface receptors. From Human immunodeficiency virus type 1 group M subtype B (isolate Lai) (HIV-1).
   5492..5672    +  LTR            5' LTR (truncated): truncated 5' long terminal repeat (LTR) from HIV-1
   5734..6322    -  rep_origin     ori: high-copy-number ColE1/pMB1/pBR322/pUC origin of replication
   6493..7353    -  CDS            AmpR: β-lactamase; bla; confers resistance to ampicillin, carbenicillin, and related antibiotics
   7354..7458    -  promoter       AmpR promoter: bla
   7517..7569    -  misc_feature   bom (fragment): basis of mobility region from pBR322
   7724..8103    +  enhancer       CMV enhancer: human cytomegalovirus immediate early enhancer
   8104..8303    +  promoter       CMV promoter: human cytomegalovirus (CMV) immediate early promoter
   8321..8501    +  LTR            5' LTR (truncated): truncated 5' long terminal repeat (LTR) from HIV-1
   8548..8673    +  misc_feature   HIV-1 Ψ: packaging signal of human immunodeficiency virus type 1
   8657..118     +  CDS            HIV-1 gag (fragment) (across the origin): gag protein from human immunodeficiency virus 1; gag
>Addgene plasmid #226745 | pAG156 | addgene full sequence | sequence record 450274 | Addgene NGS Result
GAACTTAGATCATTATATAATACAGTAGCAACCCTCTATTGTGTGCATCAAAGGATAGAGATAAAAGACA
CCAAGGAAGCTTTAGACAAGATAGAGGAAGAGCAAAACAAAAGTAAGACCACCGCACAGCAAGCGGCCGG
CCGCTGATCTTCAGACCTGGAGGAGGAGATATGAGGGACAATTGGAGAAGTGAATTATATAAATATAAAG
TAGTAAAAATTGAACCATTAGGAGTAGCACCCACCAAGGCAAAGAGAAGAGTGGTGCAGAGAGAAAAAAG
AGCAGTGGGAATAGGAGCTTTGTTCCTTGGGTTCTTGGGAGCAGCAGGAAGCACTATGGGCGCAGCGTCA
ATGACGCTGACGGTACAGGCCAGACAATTATTGTCTGGTATAGTGCAGCAGCAGAACAATTTGCTGAGGG
CTATTGAGGCGCAACAGCATCTGTTGCAACTCACAGTCTGGGGCATCAAGCAGCTCCAGGCAAGAATCCT
GGCTGTGGAAAGATACCTAAAGGATCAACAGCTCCTGGGGATTTGGGGTTGCTCTGGAAAACTCATTTGC
ACCACTGCTGTGCCTTGGAATGCTAGTTGGAGTAATAAATCTCTGGAACAGATTTGGAATCACACGACCT
GGATGGAGTGGGACAGAGAAATTAACAATTACACAAGCTTAATACACTCCTTAATTGAAGAATCGCAAAA
CCAGCAAGAAAAGAATGAACAAGAATTATTGGAATTAGATAAATGGGCAAGTTTGTGGAATTGGTTTAAC
ATAACAAATTGGCTGTGGTATATAAAATTATTCATAATGATAGTAGGAGGCTTGGTAGGTTTAAGAATAG
TTTTTGCTGTACTTTCTATAGTGAATAGAGTTAGGCAGGGATATTCACCATTATCGTTTCAGACCCACCT
CCCAACCCCGAGGGGACCCGACAGGCCCGAAGGAATAGAAGAAGAAGGTGGAGAGAGAGACAGAGACAGA
TCCATTCGATTAGTGAACGGATCGGCACTGCGTGCGCCAATTCTGCAGACAAATGGCAGTATTCATCCAC
AATTTTAAAAGAAAAGGGGGGATTGGGGGGTACAGTGCAGGGGAAAGAATAGTAGACATAATAGCAACAG
ACATACAAACTAAAGAATTACAAAAACAAATTACAAAAATTCAAAATTTTCGGGTTTATTACAGGGACAG
CAGAGATCCAGTTTGGTTAGTACCGGGCCCGCTCTAGAGATCCGACGCGCCATCTCTAGGCCCGCGCCGG
CCCCCTCGCACGGACTTGTGGGAGAAGCTCGGCTACTCCCCTGCCCCGGTTAATTTGCATATAATATTTC
CTAGTAACTATAGAGGCTTAATGTGCGATAAAAGACAGATAATCTGTTCTTTTTAATACTAGCTACATTT
TACATGATAGGCTTGGATTTCTATAACTTCGTATAGCATACATTATACGAAGTTATAAACAGCACAAAAG
GAAACTCACCCTAACTGTAAAGTAATTGTGTGTTTTGAGACTATAAGTATCCCTTGGAGAACCACCTTGT
TGGCGGCGCAGCTCACACCCGAGTTTAAGAGCTAAGCTGGAAACAGCATAGCAAGTTTAAATAAGGCTAG
TCCGTTATCAACTTGAAAAAGTGGCACCGAGTCGGTGCTTTTTTTCTCGAGTACTAGGATCCATTAGGCG
GCCGCGTGGATAACCGTATTACCGCCATGCATGTGCCCGTCAGTGGGCAGAGCGCACATCGCCCACAGTC
CCCGAGAAGTTGGGGGGAGGGGTCGGCAATTGAACCGGTGCCTAGAGAAGGTGGCGCGGGGTAAACTGGG
AAAGTGATGTCGTGTACTGGCTCCGCCTTTTTCCCGAGGGTGGGGGAGAACCGTATATAAGTGCAGTAGT
CGCCGTGAACGTTCTTTTTCGCAACGGGTTTGCCGCCAGAACACAGGTAAGTGCCGTGTGTGGTTCCCGC
GGGCCTGGCCTCTTTACGGGTTATGGCCCTTGCGTGCCTTGAATTACTTCCACCTGGCTGCAGTACGTGA
TTCTTGATCCCGAGCTTCGGGTTGGAAGTGGGTGGGAGAGTTCGAGGCCTTGCGCTTAAGGAGCCCCTTC
GCCTCGTGCTTGAGTTGAGGCCTGGCCTGGGCGCTGGGGCCGCCGCGTGCGAATCTGGTGGCACCTTCGC
GCCTGTCTCGCTGCTTTCGATAAGTCTCTAGCCATTTAAAATTTTTGATGACCTGCTGCGACGCTTTTTT
TCTGGCAAGATAGTCTTGTAAATGCGGGCCAAGATCTGCACACTGGTATTTCGGTTTTTGGGGCCGCGGG
CGGCGACGGGGCCCGTGCGTCCCAGCGCACATGTTCGGCGAGGCGGGGCCTGCGAGCGCGGCCACCGAGA
ATCGGACGGGGGTAGTCTCAAGCTGGCCGGCCTGCTCTGGTGCCTGGCCTCGCGCCGCCGTGTATCGCCC
CGCCCTGGGCGGCAAGGCTGGCCCGGTCGGCACCAGTTGCGTGAGCGGAAAGATGGCCGCTTCCCGGCCC
TGCTGCAGGGAGCTCAAAATGGAGGACGCGGCGCTCGGGAGAGCGGGCGGGTGAGTCACCCACACAAAGG
AAAAGGGCCTTTCCGTCCTCAGCCGTCGCTTCATGTGACTCCACGGAGTACCGGGCGCCGTCCAGGCACC
TCGATTAGTTCTCGCGCTTTTGGAGTACGTCGTCTTTAGGTTGGGGGGAGGGGTTTTATGCGATGGAGTT
TCCCCACACTGAGTGGGTGGAGACTGAAGTTAGGCCAGCTTGGCACTTGATGTAATTCTCCTTGGAATTT
GCCCTTTTTGAGTTTGGATCTTGGTTCATTCTCAAGCCTCAGACAGTGGTTCAAAGTTTTTTTCTTCCAT
TTCAGGTGTCGTGAGCTAGCCCACCATGACCGAGTACAAGCCCACGGTGCGCCTCGCCACCCGCGACGAC
GTCCCCCGGGCCGTACGCACCCTCGCCGCCGCGTTCGCCGACTACCCCGCCACGCGCCACACCGTCGACC
CGGACCGCCACATCGAGCGGGTCACCGAGCTGCAAGAACTCTTCCTCACGCGCGTCGGGCTCGACATCGG
CAAGGTGTGGGTCGCGGACGACGGCGCCGCGGTGGCGGTCTGGACCACGCCGGAGAGCGTCGAAGCGGGG
GCGGTGTTCGCCGAGATCGGCCCGCGCATGGCCGAGTTGAGCGGTTCCCGGCTGGCCGCGCAGCAACAGA
TGGAAGGCCTCCTGGCGCCGCACCGGCCCAAGGAGCCCGCGTGGTTCCTGGCCACCGTCGGCGTCTCGCC
CGACCACCAGGGCAAGGGTCTGGGCAGCGCCGTCGTGCTCCCCGGAGTGGAGGCGGCCGAGCGCGCCGGG
GTGCCCGCCTTCCTGGAGACCTCCGCGCCCCGCAACCTCCCCTTCTACGAGCGGCTCGGCTTCACCGTCA
CCGCCGACGTCGAGGTGCCCGAAGGACCGCGCACCTGGTGCATGACCCGCAAGCCCGGTGCCGGATCGGG
AGAGGGCAGAGGAAGTCTGCTAACATGCGGTGACGTCGAGGAGAATCCTGGCCCACCGGTCGCCACCAGC
GAGCTGATTAAGGAGAACATGCACATGAAGCTGTACATGGAGGGCACCGTGGACAACCATCACTTCAAGT
GCACATCCGAGGGCGAAGGCAAGCCCTACGAGGGCACCCAGACCATGAGAATCAAGGTGGTCGAGGGCGG
CCCTCTCCCCTTCGCCTTCGACATCCTGGCTACTAGCTTCCTCTACGGCAGCAAGACCTTCATCAACCAC
ACCCAGGGCATCCCCGACTTCTTCAAGCAGTCCTTCCCTGAGGGCTTCACATGGGAGAGAGTCACCACAT
ACGAAGACGGGGGCGTGCTGACCGCTACCCAGGACACCAGCCTCCAGGACGGCTGCCTCATCTACAACGT
CAAGATCAGAGGGGTGAACTTCACATCCAACGGCCCTGTGATGCAGAAGAAAACACTCGGCTGGGAGGCC
TTCACCGAGACGCTGTACCCCGCTGACGGCGGCCTGGAAGGCAGAAACGACATGGCCCTGAAGCTCGTGG
GCGGGAGCCATCTGATCGCAAACATCAAGACCACATATAGATCCAAGAAACCCGCTAAGAACCTCAAGAT
GCCTGGCGTCTACTATGTGGACTACAGACTGGAAAGAATCAAGGAGGCCAACAACGAGACCTACGTCGAG
CAGCACGAGGTGGCAGTGGCCAGATACTGCGACCTCCCTAGCAAACTGGGGCACAAGCTTAATTAAGAAT
TCGTCGAGGGACCTAATAACTTCGTATAGCATACATTATACGAAGTTATACATGTTTAAGGGTTCCGGTT
CCACTAGGTACAATTCGATATCAAGCTTATCGATAATCAACCTCTGGATTACAAAATTTGTGAAAGATTG
ACTGGTATTCTTAACTATGTTGCTCCTTTTACGCTATGTGGATACGCTGCTTTAATGCCTTTGTATCATG
CTATTGCTTCCCGTATGGCTTTCATTTTCTCCTCCTTGTATAAATCCTGGTTGCTGTCTCTTTATGAGGA
GTTGTGGCCCGTTGTCAGGCAACGTGGCGTGGTGTGCACTGTGTTTGCTGACGCAACCCCCACTGGTTGG
GGCATTGCCACCACCTGTCAGCTCCTTTCCGGGACTTTCGCTTTCCCCCTCCCTATTGCCACGGCGGAAC
TCATCGCCGCCTGCCTTGCCCGCTGCTGGACAGGGGCTCGGCTGTTGGGCACTGACAATTCCGTGGTGTT
GTCGGGGAAATCATCGTCCTTTCCTTGGCTGCTCGCCTGTGTTGCCACCTGGATTCTGCGCGGGACGTCC
TTCTGCTACGTCCCTTCGGCCCTCAATCCAGCGGACCTTCCTTCCCGCGGCCTGCTGCCGGCTCTGCGGC
CTCTTCCGCGTCTTCGCCTTCGCCCTCAGACGAGTCGGATCTCCCTTTGGGCCGCCTCCCCGCATCGATA
CCGTCGACCTCGATCGAGACCTAGAAAAACATGGAGCAATCACAAGTAGCAATACAGCAGCTACCAATGC
TGATTGTGCCTGGCTAGAAGCACAAGAGGAGGAGGAGGTGGGTTTTCCAGTCACACCTCAGGTACCTTTA
AGACCAATGACTTACAAGGCAGCTGTAGATCTTAGCCACTTTTTAAAAGAAAAGGGGGGACTGGAAGGGC
TAATTCACTCCCAACGAAGACAAGATATCCTTGATCTGTGGATCTACCACACACAAGGCTACTTCCCTGA
TTGGCAGAACTACACACCAGGGCCAGGGATCAGATATCCACTGACCTTTGGATGGTGCTACAAGCTAGTA
CCAGTTGAGCAAGAGAAGGTAGAAGAAGCCAATGAAGGAGAGAACACCCGCTTGTTACACCCTGTGAGCC
TGCATGGGATGGATGACCCGGAGAGAGAAGTATTAGAGTGGAGGTTTGACAGCCGCCTAGCATTTCATCA
CATGGCCCGAGAGCTGCATCCGGACTGTACTGGGTCTCTCTGGTTAGACCAGATCTGAGCCTGGGAGCTC
TCTGGCTAACTAGGGAACCCACTGCTTAAGCCTCAATAAAGCTTGCCTTGAGTGCTTCAAGTAGTGTGTG
CCCGTCTGTTGTGTGACTCTGGTAACTAGAGATCCCTCAGACCCTTTTAGTCAGTGTGGAAAATCTCTAG
CAGCATGTGAGCAAAAGGCCAGCAAAAGGCCAGGAACCGTAAAAAGGCCGCGTTGCTGGCGTTTTTCCAT
AGGCTCCGCCCCCCTGACGAGCATCACAAAAATCGACGCTCAAGTCAGAGGTGGCGAAACCCGACAGGAC
TATAAAGATACCAGGCGTTTCCCCCTGGAAGCTCCCTCGTGCGCTCTCCTGTTCCGACCCTGCCGCTTAC
CGGATACCTGTCCGCCTTTCTCCCTTCGGGAAGCGTGGCGCTTTCTCATAGCTCACGCTGTAGGTATCTC
AGTTCGGTGTAGGTCGTTCGCTCCAAGCTGGGCTGTGTGCACGAACCCCCCGTTCAGCCCGACCGCTGCG
CCTTATCCGGTAACTATCGTCTTGAGTCCAACCCGGTAAGACACGACTTATCGCCACTGGCAGCAGCCAC
TGGTAACAGGATTAGCAGAGCGAGGTATGTAGGCGGTGCTACAGAGTTCTTGAAGTGGTGGCCTAACTAC
GGCTACACTAGAAGAACAGTATTTGGTATCTGCGCTCTGCTGAAGCCAGTTACCTTCGGAAAAAGAGTTG
GTAGCTCTTGATCCGGCAAACAAACCACCGCTGGTAGCGGTGGTTTTTTTGTTTGCAAGCAGCAGATTAC
GCGCAGAAAAAAAGGATCTCAAGAAGATCCTTTGATCTTTTCTACGGGGTCTGACGCTCAGTGGAACGAA
AACTCACGTTAAGGGATTTTGGTCATGAGATTATCAAAAAGGATCTTCACCTAGATCCTTTTAAATTAAA
AATGAAGTTTTAAATCAATCTAAAGTATATATGAGTAAACTTGGTCTGACAGTTACCAATGCTTAATCAG
TGAGGCACCTATCTCAGCGATCTGTCTATTTCGTTCATCCATAGTTGCCTGACTCCCCGTCGTGTAGATA
ACTACGATACGGGAGGGCTTACCATCTGGCCCCAGTGCTGCAATGATACCGCGAGACCCACGCTCACCGG
CTCCAGATTTATCAGCAATAAACCAGCCAGCCGGAAGGGCCGAGCGCAGAAGTGGTCCTGCAACTTTATC
CGCCTCCATCCAGTCTATTAATTGTTGCCGGGAAGCTAGAGTAAGTAGTTCGCCAGTTAATAGTTTGCGC
AACGTTGTTGCCATTGCTACAGGCATCGTGGTGTCACGCTCGTCGTTTGGTATGGCTTCATTCAGCTCCG
GTTCCCAACGATCAAGGCGAGTTACATGATCCCCCATGTTGTGCAAAAAAGCGGTTAGCTCCTTCGGTCC
TCCGATCGTTGTCAGAAGTAAGTTGGCCGCAGTGTTATCACTCATGGTTATGGCAGCACTGCATAATTCT
CTTACTGTCATGCCATCCGTAAGATGCTTTTCTGTGACTGGTGAGTACTCAACCAAGTCATTCTGAGAAT
AGTGTATGCGGCGACCGAGTTGCTCTTGCCCGGCGTCAATACGGGATAATACCGCGCCACATAGCAGAAC
TTTAAAAGTGCTCATCATTGGAAAACGTTCTTCGGGGCGAAAACTCTCAAGGATCTTACCGCTGTTGAGA
TCCAGTTCGATGTAACCCACTCGTGCACCCAACTGATCTTCAGCATCTTTTACTTTCACCAGCGTTTCTG
GGTGAGCAAAAACAGGAAGGCAAAATGCCGCAAAAAAGGGAATAAGGGCGACACGGAAATGTTGAATACT
CATACTCTTCCTTTTTCAATATTATTGAAGCATTTATCAGGGTTATTGTCTCATGAGCGGATACATATTT
GAATGTATTTAGAAAAATAAACAAATAGGGGTTCCGCGCACATTTCCCCGAAAAGTGCCACCTGACGTCG
ACGGATCGGGAGATCTCCCGATCCCCTATGGTGCACTCTCAGTACAATCTGCTCTGATGCCGCATAGTTA
AGCCAGTATCTGCTCCCTGCTTGTGTGTTGGAGGTCGCTGAGTAGTGCGCGAGCAAAATTTAAGCTACAA
CAAGGCAAGGCTTGACCGACAATTGCATGAAGAATCTGCTTAGGGTTAGGCGTTTTGCGCTGCTTCGCGA
TGTACGGGCCAGATATACGCGTTGACATTGATTATTGACTAGTTATTAATAGTAATCAATTACGGGGTCA
TTAGTTCATAGCCCATATATGGAGTTCCGCGTTACATAACTTACGGTAAATGGCCCGCCTGGCTGACCGC
CCAACGACCCCCGCCCATTGACGTCAATAATGACGTATGTTCCCATAGTAACGCCAATAGGGACTTTCCA
TTGACGTCAATGGGTGGAGTATTTACGGTAAACTGCCCACTTGGCAGTACATCAAGTGTATCATATGCCA
AGTACGCCCCCTATTGACGTCAATGACGGTAAATGGCCCGCCTGGCATTATGCCCAGTACATGACCTTAT
GGGACTTTCCTACTTGGCAGTACATCTACGTATTAGTCATCGCTATTACCATGGTGATGCGGTTTTGGCA
GTACATCAATGGGCGTGGATAGCGGTTTGACTCACGGGGATTTCCAAGTCTCCACCCCATTGACGTCAAT
GGGAGTTTGTTTTGGCACCAAAATCAACGGGACTTTCCAAAATGTCGTAACAACTCCGCCCCATTGACGC
AAATGGGCGGTAGGCGTGTACGGTGGGAGGTCTATATAAGCAGCGCGTTTTGCCTGTACTGGGTCTCTCT
GGTTAGACCAGATCTGAGCCTGGGAGCTCTCTGGCTAACTAGGGAACCCACTGCTTAAGCCTCAATAAAG
CTTGCCTTGAGTGCTTCAAGTAGTGTGTGCCCGTCTGTTGTGTGACTCTGGTAACTAGAGATCCCTCAGA
CCCTTTTAGTCAGTGTGGAAAATCTCTAGCAGTGGCGCCCGAACAGGGACTTGAAAGCGAAAGGGAAACC
AGAGGAGCTCTCTCGACGCAGGACTCGGCTTGCTGAAGCGCGCACGGCAAGAGGCGAGGGGCGGCGACTG
GTGAGTACGCCAAAAATTTTGACTAGCGGAGGCTAGAAGGAGAGAGATGGGTGCGAGAGCGTCAGTATTA
AGCGGGGGAGAATTAGATCGCGATGGGAAAAAATTCGGTTAAGGCCAGGGGGAAAGAAAAAATATAAATT
AAAACATATAGTATGGGCAAGCAGGGAGCTAGAACGATTCGCAGTTAATCCTGGCCTGTTAGAAACATCA
GAAGGCTGTAGACAAATACTGGGACAGCTACAACCATCCCTTCAGACAGGATCAGAA
